>Addgene plasmid #90121 | p5Edll4E2 | addgene full sequence | sequence record 178526 | Addgene NGS Result
ATCTTCTTGAGATCCTTTTTTTCTGCGCGTAATCTGCTGCTTGCAAACAAAAAAACCACCGCTACCAGCG
GTGGTTTGTTTGCCGGATCAAGAGCTACCAACTCTTTTTCCGAAGGTAACTGGCTTCAGCAGAGCGCAGA
TACCAAATACTGTTCTTCTAGTGTAGCCGTAGTTAGGCCACCACTTCAAGAACTCTGTAGCACCGCCTAC
ATACCTCGCTCTGCTAATCCTGTTACCAGTGGCTGCTGCCAGTGGCGATAAGTCGTGTCTTACCGGGTTG
GACTCAAGACGATAGTTACCGGATAAGGCGCAGCGGTCGGGCTGAACGGGGGGTTCGTGCACACAGCCCA
GCTTGGAGCGAACGACCTACACCGAACTGAGATACCTACAGCGTGAGCTATGAGAAAGCGCCACGCTTCC
CGAAGGGAGAAAGGCGGACAGGTATCCGGTAAGCGGCAGGGTCGGAACAGGAGAGCGCACGAGGGAGCTT
CCAGGGGGAAACGCCTGGTATCTTTATAGTCCTGTCGGGTTTCGCCACCTCTGACTTGAGCGTCGATTTT
TGTGATGCTCGTCAGGGGGGCGGAGCCTATGGAAAAACGCCAGCAACGCGGCCTTTTTACGGTTCCTGGC
CTTTTGCTGGCCTTTTGCTCACATGTTCTTTCCTGCGTTATCCCCTGATTCTGTGGATAACCGTATTACC
GCCTTTGAGTGAGCTGATACCGCTCGCCGCAGCCGAACGACCGAGCGCAGCGAGTCAGTGAGCGAGGAAG
CGGAAGAGCGCCCAATACGCAAACCGCCTCTCCCCGCGCGTTGGCCGATTCATTAATGCAGCTGGCACGA
CAGGTTTCCCGACTGGAAAGCGGGCAGTGAGCGCAACGCAATTAATACGCGTACCGCTAGCCAGGAAGAG
TTTGTAGAAACGCAAAAAGGCCATCCGTCAGGATGGCCTTCTGCTTAGTTTGATGCCTGGCAGTTTATGG
CGGGCGTCCTGCCCGCCACCCTCCGGGCCGTTGCTTCACAACGTTCAAATCCGCTCCCGGCGGATTTGTC
CTACTCAGGAGAGCGTTCACCGACAAACAACAGATAAAACGAAAGGCCCAGTCTTCCGACTGAGCCTTTC
GTTTTATTTGATGCCTGGCAGTTCCCTACTCTCGCGTTAACGCTAGCATGGATGTTTTCCCAGTCACGAC
GTTGTAAAACGACGGCCAGTCTTAAGCTCGGGCCCGAGTTAACGCTACCATGGAGCTCCAAATAATGATT
TTATTTTGACTGATAGTGACCTGTTCGTTGCAACAAATTGATAAGCAATGCTTTTTTATAATGCCAACTT
TGTATAGAAAAGTTGTTGTTGTACATTTACATGTCAAAAATTTGGCTTTCCATTCATGAGAAACACATAA
GTCAGGTCCAAAAACCCGCCAGTTTGCTGTCTGGTGAGAAACCAGGAAGTAACAAAGCACTGAAGATCAA
TGAGAGCGAGGCGGTGACAGGAAGGGGAGGAGCTAGAGCCGTCCAATGACAGGCAGGCCTCAGGGAGCAG
CAACTGACGCAAACCAGGAAGCCACCTGATGTGACTGGGGTCAGATAAACGCAGGCCGCGGAAGAACAGG
TGCTTCCTCTGCGCTCGCTGCCTTCTTCGGCCATGTCAGACTGGTGTGTGTGTGTGTGTATTTGTGTGTG
TGCACATGAGTGTGTATGTGCGTGTGTGGAGCGTTTAAAGGAACAGCATCCTCGGGCGGGTCGAGACGAA
GGACAGTGCACGCGCACAGGCCAGGAAACGCCGCACAACTCCGGCTGTTTTTGTTTTTGTTCAGCCGGTC
TGTTTCTATATACATGCTGTAAACACACATTTACTCTTCGAAAAAAGAAGAAGTCGTTCAGAATTACTCT
TCAAGGACTCAACCTCATCTGCTCCTAATATAGGCACTTGTCAAAAAGCAAGTTTGTACAAAAAAGTTGA
ACGAGAAACGTAAAATGATATAAATATCAATATATTAAATTAGATTTTGCATAAAAAACAGACTACATAA
TACTGTAAAACACAACATATGCAGTCACTATGAACCAACTACTTAGATGGTATTAGTGACCTGTAGAATT
CGAGCTCTAGAGCTGCAGGGCGGCCGCGATATCCCCTATAGTGAGTCGTATTACATGGTCATAGCTGTTT
CCTGGCAGCTCTGGCCCGTGTCTCAAAATCTCTGATGTTACATTGCACAAGATAAAAATATATCATCATG
AACAATAAAACTGTCTGCTTACATAAACAGTAATACAAGGGGTGTTATGAGCCATATTCAACGGGAAACG
TCGAGGCCGCGATTAAATTCCAACATGGATGCTGATTTATATGGGTATAAATGGGCTCGCGATAATGTCG
GGCAATCAGGTGCGACAATCTATCGCTTGTATGGGAAGCCCGATGCGCCAGAGTTGTTTCTGAAACATGG
CAAAGGTAGCGTTGCCAATGATGTTACAGATGAGATGGTCAGACTAAACTGGCTGACGGAATTTATGCCT
CTTCCGACCATCAAGCATTTTATCCGTACTCCTGATGATGCATGGTTACTCACCACTGCGATCCCCGGAA
AAACAGCATTCCAGGTATTAGAAGAATATCCTGATTCAGGTGAAAATATTGTTGATGCGCTGGCAGTGTT
CCTGCGCCGGTTGCATTCGATTCCTGTTTGTAATTGTCCTTTTAACAGCGATCGCGTATTTCGTCTCGCT
CAGGCGCAATCACGAATGAATAACGGTTTGGTTGATGCGAGTGATTTTGATGACGAGCGTAATGGCTGGC
CTGTTGAACAAGTCTGGAAAGAAATGCATAAACTTTTGCCATTCTCACCGGATTCAGTCGTCACTCATGG
TGATTTCTCACTTGATAACCTTATTTTTGACGAGGGGAAATTAATAGGTTGTATTGATGTTGGACGAGTC
GGAATCGCAGACCGATACCAGGATCTTGCCATCCTATGGAACTGCCTCGGTGAGTTTTCTCCTTCATTAC
AGAAACGGCTTTTTCAAAAATATGGTATTGATAATCCTGATATGAATAAATTGCAGTTTCATTTGATGCT
CGATGAGTTTTTCTAATCAGAATTGGTTAATTGGTTGTAACACTGGCAGAGCATTACGCTGACTTGACGG
GACGGCGCAAGCTCATGACCAAAATCCCTTAACGTGAGTTACGCGTCGTTCCACTGAGCGTCAGACCCCG
TAGAAAAGATCAAAGG
Features (pLannotate 1.2.2; 10 found; start..end, strand, type, name):
      7..595     +  rep_origin     ori: high-copy-number ColE1/pMB1/pBR322/pUC origin of replication
    778..870     +  CDS            lacI (fragment): lac repressor; lacI; The lac repressor binds to the lac operator to inhibit transcription in E. coli. This inhibition can be relieved by adding lactose or isopropyl-β-D-thiogalactopyranoside (IPTG).
    925..952     -  terminator     rrnB T2 terminator: transcription terminator T2 from the E. coli rrnB gene
   1084..1127    +  terminator     rrnB T1 terminator: Escherichia coli rrnB; transcription terminator T1 from the E. coli rrnB gene
   1174..1210    -  CDS            lacZα (fragment): LacZα fragment of β-galactosidase; lacZ fragment
   1249..1334    +  protein_bind   attL1 (fragment): mutant version of attL; recombination site for the Gateway® LR reaction LR Clonase™
   1325..1345    +  protein_bind   attB4: mutant version of attB; core recombination site for the Gateway® BP reaction BP Clonase™
   1939..2062    +  protein_bind   attR1: mutant version of attR; recombination site for the Gateway® LR reaction LR Clonase™
   2135..2153    -  promoter       T7 promoter: promoter for bacteriophage T7 RNA polymerase
   2287..3096    +  CDS            KanR: aminoglycoside phosphotransferase; aph(3')-Ia; confers resistance to kanamycin in bacteria or G418 (Geneticin®) in eukaryotes
