[The description below was written by a language model from this plasmid's Addgene catalogue record and pLannotate feature annotations shown in this document.]
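Description:
p5Edll4E2 is a 5' Gateway entry clone built in the pDONR P4-P1r donor backbone, carrying a zebrafish (D. rerio) genomic fragment designated dll4E2, the second endothelial-specific enhancer associated with the dll4 gene. The sequenced plasmid is 3,236 nt and is maintained in E. coli through a high-copy ColE1/pUC-type origin with kanamycin selection provided by an aminoglycoside phosphotransferase (KanR) cassette. Although catalogued as a bacterial expression vector, it functions as a shuttle for recombinational cloning rather than as an expression construct in its own right.

The enhancer is not annotated as a feature, but it evidently lies in the roughly 600 bp interval between the recombination sites that pLannotate detects. Upstream, the software calls a partial attL1 overlapping an attB4 core, which most likely represents the attL4 site expected after a BP reaction into this backbone. Downstream it calls attR1. This attL4/attR1 arrangement is what defines a 5' entry element in multisite Gateway systems. An LR reaction joins such a clone with a middle entry clone, typically also a 3' entry clone, and a destination vector, placing the regulatory sequence upstream of the chosen coding sequence. The rrnB T1 and T2 terminators upstream of the cassette insulate the insert from read-through transcription in bacteria. The T7 promoter and the small lacI and lacZα fragments are backbone remnants.

The associated publication concerns the identification of developmentally active endothelial enhancers in zebrafish, so the plasmid's likely use is assembling reporter transgenes that test or exploit dll4E2 activity. The record does not state which minimal promoter, reporter or destination vector it is paired with.
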