Addgene plasmid #90121: p5Edll4E2
Purpose: 5' Gateway entry clone containing endothelial specific enhancer 2 sequence of dll4
Depositing lab: Nathan Lawson. Depositing organization: University of Massachusetts, Worcester. Publication: Robust Identification of Developmentally Active Endothelial Enhancers in Zebrafish Using FANS-Assisted ATAC-Seq. Quillien A, Abdalla M, Yu J, Ou J, Zhu LJ, Lawson ND. Cell Rep. 2017 Jul 18;20(3):709-720. doi: 10.1016/j.celrep.2017.06.070. PubMed 28723572.
Backbone
  Vector backbone: pDONR P4-P1r
  Vector type: Bacterial Expression
Growth in bacteria
  Bacterial resistance: Kanamycin, 50 μg/mL
  Growth temperature: 37°C
  Growth strain: DH5alpha
  Copy number: High Copy
Gene/Insert
  Gene/Insert name: dll4E2
  Species: D. rerio (zebrafish)
  Entrez Gene: dll4 (a.k.a. si:ch211-244p18.5, zgc:136596)
  Cloning method: Gateway Cloning
Terms and licenses: Academic/Nonprofit Terms; Industry Terms: Not Available to Industry
How to cite: p5Edll4E2 was a gift from Nathan Lawson (Addgene plasmid # 90121 ; http://n2t.net/addgene:90121 ; RRID:Addgene_90121)
